Addgene plasmid #153568: pGBW-m4133705
Purpose: Mammalian expression plasmid for SARS-CoV-2 ORF10 protein
Depositing lab: Ginkgo Bioworks & Benjie Chen. Depositing organization: Ginkgo Bioworks.
Backbone
  Vector backbone: pTwist_CMV_6
  Backbone size w/o insert (bp): 4180
  Vector type: Mammalian Expression
Growth in bacteria
  Bacterial resistance: Ampicillin, 100 μg/mL
  Growth temperature: 37°C
  Growth strain: DH5alpha
  Copy number: High Copy
Gene/Insert
  Gene/Insert name: SARS-CoV-2 ORF10 protein
  Species: Severe acute respiratory syndrome coronavirus 2
  Insert size (bp): 110
  Mutation: wt
  Entrez Gene: ORF10 (a.k.a. GU280_gp11)
  Promoter: CMV
  Tag / fusion protein: Cleavable TEV;HA (C terminal on backbone)
  Cloning method: Unknown
Resource information
  A portion of this plasmid was derived from a plasmid made by: GinkgoBioworks
Depositor comments: NCBI reference sequence: 43740576
How to cite: pGBW-m4133705 was a gift from Ginkgo Bioworks & Benjie Chen (Addgene plasmid # 153568 ; http://n2t.net/addgene:153568 ; RRID:Addgene_153568)
