[The description below was written by a language model from this plasmid's Addgene catalogue record and pLannotate feature annotations shown in this document.]
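Description:
pGBW-m4133705 is a mammalian expression plasmid built on the pTwist_CMV_6 backbone to produce the wild-type ORF10 protein of SARS-CoV-2 in transfected cells. It is maintained in E. coli through a high-copy ColE1/pUC-type origin of replication and selected with ampicillin via a full-length β-lactamase (AmpR) gene. A short additional β-lactamase fragment is also annotated, apparently a backbone remnant. No mammalian selection marker appears in the record, which suggests transient expression.

The insert is very small (about 110 bp) and is driven by the human cytomegalovirus immediate-early enhancer and promoter. The annotation software resolves the promoter region as a CMV enhancer followed by promoter fragments, including a match to a truncated CMVd2 form. According to the catalogue entry, the backbone supplies a C-terminal TEV-cleavable HA epitope tag, allowing detection or immunoprecipitation of the otherwise hard-to-track short peptide and removal of the tag by TEV protease. Neither the ORF10 coding sequence nor the tag is called out in the feature table. The table instead flags a coronavirus 3′ UTR pseudoknot motif in the insert region, which probably reflects similarity to the viral genome sequence around ORF10.

An SV40 polyadenylation signal is annotated just downstream of the insert region, although on the reverse strand. The expression unit and bacterial elements are bracketed by T7 and rrnG transcription terminators, a synthetic poly(A) signal upstream of the enhancer, and 5′ and 3′ β-globin insulator elements, which together limit read-through and interference between modules. The plasmid belongs to a set of SARS-CoV-2 protein expression constructs suited to studying viral protein function, localization and host interactions.
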