Features (pLannotate 1.2.2; 16 found; start..end, strand, type, name):
     49..108     +  ncRNA          Corona pk3: Accession: RF00165 - Coronavirus 3' UTR pseudoknot
    219..340     -  polyA_signal   SV40 poly(A) signal: SV40 polyadenylation signal
    363..432     -  CDS            large T antigen (fragment): large T antigen from SV40 (simian virus 40)
    455..501     +  terminator     T7 terminator: transcription terminator for bacteriophage T7 RNA polymerase
    531..667     +  terminator     rrnG terminator: transcription terminator from the E. coli ribosomal RNA rrnG operon (Albrechtsen et al., 1991)
    712..783     +  misc_feature   3' β-globin insulator: insulator downstream of the human β-globin locus (Farrell et al., 2002)
   1009..1597    -  rep_origin     ori: high-copy-number ColE1/pMB1/pBR322/pUC origin of replication
   1769..1833    -  CDS            bla(M) (fragment): β-lactamase lacking the signal sequence; bla(M); allows cytosolic expression of β-lactamase
   2343..3203    +  CDS            AmpR: β-lactamase; bla; confers resistance to ampicillin, carbenicillin, and related antibiotics
   3216..3352    +  terminator     rrnG terminator: transcription terminator from the E. coli ribosomal RNA rrnG operon (Albrechtsen et al., 1991)
   3504..3575    +  misc_feature   5' β-globin insulator: insulator upstream of the human β-globin locus (Farrell et al., 2002)
   3580..3626    -  terminator     T7 terminator: transcription terminator for bacteriophage T7 RNA polymerase
   3644..3692    -  polyA_signal   poly(A) signal: synthetic polyadenylation signal
   3773..4076    +  enhancer       CMV enhancer: human cytomegalovirus immediate early enhancer
   4149..4166    -  promoter       CMV promoter (fragment): human cytomegalovirus (CMV) immediate early promoter
   4229..4280    +  promoter       CMVd2 promoter: truncated human cytomegalovirus (CMV) immediate early promoter that yields moderately reduced expression relative to the full-length promoter
>Addgene plasmid #153568 | pGBW-m4133705 | addgene full sequence | sequence record 300144 | Ginkgo NGS Result
CACCATGGGCTATATAAACGTTTTCGCTTTTCCGTTTACGATATATAGTCTACTCTTGTGCAGAATGAAT
TCTCGTAACTACATAGCACAAGTAGATGTAGTTAACTTTAATCTCACAGAAAACCTTTACTTTCAGTCGT
ACCCCTATGACGTACCAGATTATGCGTAAGCTAGCTTGACTGACTGAGATACAGCGTACCTTCAGCTCAC
AGACATGATAAGATACATTGATGAGTTTGGACAAACCACAACTAGAATGCAGTGAAAAAAATGCTTTATT
TGTGAAATTTGTGATGCTATTGCTTTATTTGTAACCATTATAAGCTGCAATAAACAAGTTAACAACAACA
ATTGCATTCATTTTATGTTTCAGGTTCAGGGGGAGGTGTGGGAGGTTTTTTAAAGCAAGTAAAACCTCTA
CAAATGTGGTATTGGCCCATCTCTATCGGTATCGTAGCATAACCCCTTGGGGCCTCTAAACGGGTCTTGA
GGGGTTTTTTGTGCCCCTCGGGCCGGATTGCTATCTACCGGCATTGGCGCAGAAAAAAATGCCTGATGCG
ACGCTGCGCGTCTTATACTCCCACATATGCCAGATTCAGCAACGGATACGGCTTCCCCAACTTGCCCACT
TCCATACGTGTCCTCCTTACCAGAAATTTATCCTTAAGGTCGTCAGCTATCCTGCAGGCGATCTCTCGAT
TTCGATCAAGACATTCCTTTAATGGTCTTTTCTGGACACCACTAGGGGTCAGAAGTAGTTCATCAAACTT
TCTTCCCTCCCTAATCTCATTGGTTACCTTGGGCTATCGAAACTTAATTAACCAGTCAAGTCAGCTACTT
GGCGAGATCGACTTGTCTGGGTTTCGACTACGCTCAGAATTGCGTCAGTCAAGTTCGATCTGGTCCTTGC
TATTGCACCCGTTCTCCGATTACGAGTTTCATTTAAATCATGTGAGCAAAAGGCCAGCAAAAGGCCAGGA
ACCGTAAAAAGGCCGCGTTGCTGGCGTTTTTCCATAGGCTCCGCCCCCCTGACGAGCATCACAAAAATCG
ACGCTCAAGTCAGAGGTGGCGAAACCCGACAGGACTATAAAGATACCAGGCGTTTCCCCCTGGAAGCTCC
CTCGTGCGCTCTCCTGTTCCGACCCTGCCGCTTACCGGATACCTGTCCGCCTTTCTCCCTTCGGGAAGCG
TGGCGCTTTCTCATAGCTCACGCTGTAGGTATCTCAGTTCGGTGTAGGTCGTTCGCTCCAAGCTGGGCTG
TGTGCACGAACCCCCCGTTCAGCCCGACCGCTGCGCCTTATCCGGTAACTATCGTCTTGAGTCCAACCCG
GTAAGACACGACTTATCGCCACTGGCAGCAGCCACTGGTAACAGGATTAGCAGAGCGAGGTATGTAGGCG
GTGCTACAGAGTTCTTGAAGTGGTGGCCTAACTACGGCTACACTAGAAGAACAGTATTTGGTATCTGCGC
TCTGCTGAAGCCAGTTACCTTCGGAAAAAGAGTTGGTAGCTCTTGATCCGGCAAACAAACCACCGCTGGT
AGCGGTGGTTTTTTTGTTTGCAAGCAGCAGATTACGCGCAGAAAAAAAGGATCTCAAGAAGATCCTTTGA
TCTTTTCTACGGGGTCTGACGCTCAGTGGAACGAAAACTCACGTTAAGGGATTTTGGTCATGAGATTATC
AAAAAGGATCTTCACCTAGATCCTTTTAAATTAAAAATGAAGTTTTAAATCAATCTAAAGTATATATGAG
TAAACTTGGTCTGACAGTTACCAATGCTTAATCAGTGAGGCACCTATCTCAGCGATCTGTCTATTTCGTT
CATCCATAGTTGCATTTAAATTTCCGAACTCTCCAAGGCCCTCGTCGGAAAATCTTCAAACCTTTCGTCC
GATCCATCTTGCAGGCTACCTCTCGAACGAACTATCGCAAGTCTCTTGGCCGGCCTTGCGCCTTGGCTAT
TGCTTGGCAGCGCCTATCGCCAGGTATTACTCCAATCCCGAATATCCGAGATCGGGATCACCCGAGAGAA
GTTCAACCTACATCCTCAATCCCGATCTATCCGAGATCCGAGGAATATCGAAATCGGGGCGCGCCTGGTG
TACCGAGAACGATCCTCTCAGTGCGAGTCTCGACGATCCATATCGTTGCTTGGCAGTCAGCCAGTCGGAA
TCCAGCTTGGGACCCAGGAAGTCCAATCGTCAGATATTGTACTCAAGCCTGGTCACGGCAGCGTACCGAT
CTGTTTAAACCTAGATATTGATAGTCTGATCGGTCAACGTATAATCGAGTCCTAGCTTTTGCAAACATCT
ATCAAGAGACAGGATCAGCAGGAGGCTTTCGCATGAGTATTCAACATTTCCGTGTCGCCCTTATTCCCTT
TTTTGCGGCATTTTGCCTTCCTGTTTTTGCTCACCCAGAAACGCTGGTGAAAGTAAAAGATGCTGAAGAT
CAGTTGGGTGCGCGAGTGGGTTACATCGAACTGGATCTCAACAGCGGTAAGATCCTTGAGAGTTTTCGCC
CCGAAGAACGCTTTCCAATGATGAGCACTTTTAAAGTTCTGCTATGTGGCGCGGTATTATCCCGTATTGA
CGCCGGGCAAGAGCAACTCGGTCGCCGCATACACTATTCTCAGAATGACTTGGTTGAGTATTCACCAGTC
ACAGAAAAGCATCTTACGGATGGCATGACAGTAAGAGAATTATGCAGTGCTGCCATAACCATGAGTGATA
ACACTGCGGCCAACTTACTTCTGACAACGATTGGAGGACCGAAGGAGCTAACCGCTTTTTTGCACAACAT
GGGGGATCATGTAACTCGCCTTGATCGTTGGGAACCGGAGCTGAATGAAGCCATACCAAACGACGAGCGT
GACACCACGATGCCTGTAGCAATGGCAACAACCTTGCGTAAACTATTAACTGGCGAACTACTTACTCTAG
CTTCCCGGCAACAGTTGATAGACTGGATGGAGGCGGATAAAGTTGCAGGACCACTTCTGCGCTCGGCCCT
TCCGGCTGGCTGGTTTATTGCTGATAAATCTGGAGCCGGTGAGCGTGGGTCTCGCGGTATCATTGCAGCA
CTGGGGCCAGATGGTAAGCCCTCCCGTATCGTAGTTATCTACACGACGGGGAGTCAGGCAACTATGGATG
AACGAAATAGACAGATCGCTGAGATAGGTGCCTCACTGATTAAGCATTGGTAACCGATTCTAGGTGCATT
GGCGCAGAAAAAAATGCCTGATGCGACGCTGCGCGTCTTATACTCCCACATATGCCAGATTCAGCAACGG
ATACGGCTTCCCCAACTTGCCCACTTCCATACGTGTCCTCCTTACCAGAAATTTATCCTTAAGATCCCGA
ATCGTTTAAACTCGACTCTGGCTCTATCGAATCTCCGTCGTTTCGAGCTTACGCGAACAGCCGTGGCGCT
CATTTGCTCGTCGGGCATCGAATCTCGTCAGCTATCGTCAGCTTACCTTTTTGGCAGCGATCGCGGCTCC
CGACATCTTGGACCATTAGCTCCACAGGTATCTTCTTCCCTCTAGTGGTCATAACAGCAGCTTCAGCTAC
CTCTCAATTCAAAAAACCCCTCAAGACCCGTTTAGAGGCCCCAAGGGGTTATGCTATCAATCGTTGCGTT
ACACACACAAAAAACCAACACACATCCATCTTCGATGGATAGCGATTTTATTATCTAACTGCTGATCGAG
TGTAGCCAGATCTAGTAATCAATTACGGGGTCATTAGTTCATAGCCCATATATGGAGTTCCGCGTTACAT
AACTTACGGTAAATGGCCCGCCTGGCTGACCGCCCAACGACCCCCGCCCATTGACGTCAATAATGACGTA
TGTTCCCATAGTAACGCCAATAGGGACTTTCCATTGACGTCAATGGGTGGAGTATTTACGGTAAACTGCC
CACTTGGCAGTACATCAAGTGTATCATATGCCAAGTACGCCCCCTATTGACGTCAATGACGGTAAATGGC
CCGCCTGGCATTATGCCCAGTACATGACCTTATGGGACTTTCCTACTTGGCAGTACATCTACGTATTAGT
CATCGCTATTACCATGCTGATGCGGTTTTGGCAGTACATCAATGGGCGTGGATAGCGGTTTGACTCACGG
GGATTTCCAAGTCTCCACCCCATTGACGTCAATGGGAGTTTGTTTTGGCACCAAAATCAACGGGACTTTC
CAAAATGTCGTAACAACTCCGCCCCATTGACGCAAATGGGCGGTAGGCGTGTACGGTGGGAGGTCTATAT
AAGCAGAGCTGGTTTAGTGAACCGTCAGATCAGATCTTTGTCGATCCTACCATCCACTCGACACACCCGC
CAGCGGCCGC
